Addgene plasmid #13535: pTK234
Depositing lab: Wolf Frommer. Depositing organization: Carnegie Institution for Science. Publication: Nanosensor detection of an immunoregulatory tryptophan influx/kynurenine efflux cycle. Kaper T, Looger LL, Takanaga H, Platten M, Steinman L, Frommer WB. PLoS Biol. 2007 Oct;5(10):e257. 10.1371/journal.pbio.0050257 PubMed 17896864.
Backbone
  Vector backbone: pRSET-B
  Backbone size w/o insert (bp): 2897
  Vector type: Bacterial Expression
Growth in bacteria
  Bacterial resistance: Ampicillin, 100 μg/mL
  Growth temperature: 37°C
  Growth strain: DH5alpha
  Copy number: High Copy
Gene/Insert
  Gene/Insert name: FLIPW-CTTY (alt names: ECFP-TrpR-TrpR-Venus; TrpR)
  Species: E. coli
  Insert size (bp): 2200
  Tag / fusion protein: See map
  Cloning method: Restriction Enzyme; 5′ cloning site BamHI (not destroyed); 3′ cloning site HindIII (not destroyed)
  Sequencing primers: 5′ N/A
Resource information
  A portion of this plasmid was derived from a plasmid made by: Venus is from Dr. Atsushi Miyawaki.
Terms and licenses: Academic/Nonprofit Terms; Industry Terms: Not Available to Industry
Depositor comments: For more information, see http://carnegiedpb.stanford.edu/research/frommer/nanosensors/index.html 1st TrpR was gateway cloned into FLIP cassette. 2nd TrpR is cloned into EcoRI.
How to cite: pTK234 was a gift from Wolf Frommer (Addgene plasmid # 13535 ; http://n2t.net/addgene:13535 ; RRID:Addgene_13535)
