[The description below was written by a language model from this plasmid's Addgene catalogue record and pLannotate feature annotations shown in this document.]
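Description:
pTK234 is a bacterial expression plasmid built on the pRSET-B backbone that encodes FLIPW-CTTY, a genetically encoded fluorescent nanosensor for tryptophan. It is maintained at high copy in E. coli through a ColE1/pUC-type origin and selected with ampicillin via the β-lactamase gene. An f1 origin is also present, which allows single-stranded DNA production. The sequence record is 5,059 nt, consistent with an insert of about 2.2 kb placed between the BamHI and HindIII sites of the roughly 2.9 kb vector.

Expression is driven by a T7 promoter with the phage gene 10 ribosome binding site and ends at a T7 terminator, so it requires a host that supplies T7 RNA polymerase. The open reading frame begins with the pRSET leader, comprising a His-tag region, the T7 gene 10 leader and the Xpress epitope with its enterokinase site. This is followed by ECFP, two tandem copies of the E. coli tryptophan repressor TrpR, and the yellow fluorescent protein Venus, which the annotation software labels as an EYFP fragment. The depositor notes that the first TrpR copy was introduced into the FLIP cassette by Gateway cloning, consistent with the attB2 site upstream of Venus, and that the second was cloned into an EcoRI site. The automated table explicitly annotates only one trpR copy, leaving an unannotated gap after ECFP that presumably holds the other. Short hits such as the chicken β-actin promoter, lacZα, SET1 and lacI fragments are probably annotation artefacts or backbone remnants.

In sensors of this design, ligand binding to the recognition domain alters energy transfer (FRET) between the cyan donor and the yellow acceptor. The associated publication used such sensors to detect tryptophan influx and kynurenine efflux.
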