Features (pLannotate 1.2.2; 19 found; start..end, strand, type, name):
     19..37      +  promoter       T7 promoter: promoter for bacteriophage T7 RNA polymerase
     67..89      +  RBS            RBS: efficient ribosome binding site from bacteriophage T7 gene 10 (Olins and Rangwala, 1989)
    109..129     +  CDS            capTEV™ (fragment): composite tag for in vivo biotinylation, TEV protease cleavage, and 6xHis tagging
    130..162     +  CDS            T7 tag (gene 10 leader): leader peptide from bacteriophage T7 gene 10 promotes efficient translation in E. coli
    166..189     +  CDS            Xpress™ tag: Xpress™ epitope tag, including an enterokinase recognition and cleavage site
    202..915     +  CDS            ECFP: ECFP is a basic (constitutively fluorescent) cyan fluorescent protein published in 1996, derived from Aequorea victoria. It has low acid sensitivity.
   1255..1272    +  promoter       chicken β-actin promoter (fragment): contains a 21-bp deletion relative to the standard chicken β-actin promoter
   1276..1599    +  CDS            trpR: TRPR_ECO57 - Experimental evidence at protein level: Swiss-Prot protein existence level 1. This protein is an aporepressor. When complexed with L- tryptophan it binds the operator region of the trp operon (5'- ACTAGT-'3') and prevents the initiation of transcription. The complex also regulates trp repressor biosynthesis by binding to its regulatory region (By similarity). From Escherichia coli O157:H7.
   1604..1624    -  protein_bind   attB2: mutant version of attB; core recombination site for the Gateway® BP reaction BP Clonase™
   1632..2349    +  CDS            EYFP (fragment): enhanced YFP mammalian codon-optimized
   2362..2411    +  CDS            SET1 (fragment): solubility-enhancement tag derived from T7 phage gene 10B
   2419..2466    +  terminator     T7 terminator: transcription terminator for bacteriophage T7 RNA polymerase
   2492..2558    +  CDS            lacZα (fragment): LacZα fragment of β-galactosidase; lacZ fragment
   2563..3018    +  rep_origin     f1 ori (sequence partly withheld): f1 bacteriophage origin of replication; arrow indicates direction of (+) strand synthesis
   3021..3072    -  misc_feature   bom (fragment): basis of mobility region from pBR322
   3099..3203    +  promoter       AmpR promoter: bla
   3204..4064    +  CDS            AmpR: β-lactamase; bla; confers resistance to ampicillin, carbenicillin, and related antibiotics
   4235..4823    +  rep_origin     ori: high-copy-number ColE1/pMB1/pBR322/pUC origin of replication
   5006..5059    +  CDS            lacI (fragment): lac repressor; lacI; The lac repressor binds to the lac operator to inhibit transcription in E. coli. This inhibition can be relieved by adding lactose or isopropyl-β-D-thiogalactopyranoside (IPTG).
>Addgene plasmid #13535 | pTK234 | depositor full sequence | sequence record 7661 | Author sequence
ATCTCGATCCCGCGAAATTAATACGACTCACTATAGGGAGACCACAACGGTTTCCCTCTAGATAATTTTG
TTTAACTTTAAGAAGGAGATATACATATGCGGGGTTCTCATCATCATCATCATCATGGTATGGCTAGCAT
GACTGGTGGACAGCAAATGGGTCGGGATCTGTACGACGATGACGATAAGGATCCGGGCCGCATGGTGAGC
AAGGGCGAGGAGCTGTTCACCGGGGTGGTGCCCATCCTGGTCGAGCTGGACGGCGACGTAAACGGCCACA
AGTTCAGCGTGTCCGGCGAGGGCGAGGGCGATGCCACCTACGGCAAGCTGACCCTGAAGTTCATCTGCAC
CACCGGCAAGCTGCCCGTGCCCTGGCCCACCCTCGTGACCACCCTGACCTGGGGCGTGCAGTGCTTCAGC
CGCTACCCCGACCACATGAAGCAGCACGACTTCTTCAAGTCCGCCATGCCCGAAGGCTACGTCCAGGAGC
GCACCATCTTCTTCAAGGACGACGGCAACTACAAGACCCGCGCCGAGGTGAAGTTCGAGGGCGACACCCT
GGTGAACCGCATCGAGCTGAAGGGCATCGACTTCAAGGAGGACGGCAACATCCTGGGGCACAAGCTGGAG
TACAACTACATCAGCCACAACGTCTATATCACCGCCGACAAGCAGAAGAACGGCATCAAGGCCAACTTCA
AGATCCGCCACAACATCGAGGACGGCAGCGTGCAGCTCGCCGACCACTACCAGCAGAACACCCCCATCGG
CGACGGCCCCGTGCTGCTGCCCGACAACCACTACCTGAGCACCCAGTCCGCCCTGAGCAAAGACCCCAAC
GAGAAGCGCGATCACATGGTCCTGCTGGAGTTCGTGACCGCCGCCGGGATCACTGATATCACAAGTTTGT
ACAAAAAAGCTGAACGAGCCCAACAATCACCCTATTCAGCAGCGATGGCAGAACAGCGTCACCAGGAGTG
GTTACGTTTTGTCGACCTGCTTAAGAATGCCTACCAAAACGATCTCCATTTACCGTTGTTAAACCTGATG
CTGACGCCAGATGAGCGCGAAGCGTTGGGGACTCGCGTGCGTATTGTCGAAGAGCTGTTGCGCGGCGAAA
TGAGCCAGCGTGAGTTAAAAAATGAACTCGGCGCAGGCATCGCGACGATTACGCGTGGATCTAACAGCCT
GAAAGCCGCGCCCGTCGAGCTGCGCCAGTGGCTGGAAGAGGTGGTGTTGCTGAAAAGCGAATTCGGCGGC
GGCGGCGGCGGCGGCATGGCCCAACAATCACCCTATTCAGCAGCGATGGCAGAACAGCGTCACCAGGAGT
GGTTACGTTTTGTCGACCTGCTTAAGAATGCCTACCAAAACGATCTCCATTTACCGTTGTTAAACCTGAT
GCTGACGCCAGATGAGCGCGAAGCGTTGGGGACTCGCGTGCGTATTGTCGAAGAGCTGTTGCGCGGCGAA
ATGAGCCAGCGTGAGTTAAAAAATGAACTCGGCGCAGGCATCGCGACGATTACGCGTGGATCTAACAGCC
TGAAAGCCGCGCCCGTCGAGCTGCGCCAGTGGCTGGAAGAGGTGTTGCTGAAAAGCGAATTCCCAGCTTT
CTTGTACAAAGTGGTGATATCGGTGAGCAAGGGCGAGGAGCTGTTCACCGGGGTGGTGCCCATCCTGGTC
GAGCTGGACGGCGACGTAAACGGCCACAAGTTCAGCGTGTCCGGCGAGGGCGAGGGCGATGCCACCTACG
GCAAGCTGACCCTGAAGTTCATCTGCACCACCGGCAAGCTGCCCGTGCCCTGGCCCACCCTCGTGACCAC
CTTCGGCTACGGCCTGCAGTGCTTCGCCCGCTACCCCGACCACATGAAGCAGCACGACTTCTTCAAGTCC
GCCATGCCCGAAGGCTACGTCCAGGAGCGCACCATCTTCTTCAAGGACGACGGCAACTACAAGACCCGCG
CCGAGGTGAAGTTCGAGGGCGACACCCTGGTGAACCGCATCGAGCTGAAGGGCATCGACTTCAAGGAGGA
CGGCAACATCCTGGGGCACAAGCTGGAGTACAACTACAACAGCCACAACGTCTATATCATGGCCGACAAG
CAGAAGAACGGCATCAAGGTGAACTTCAAGATCCGCCACAACATCGAGGACGGCAGCGTGCAGCTCGCCG
ACCACTACCAGCAGAACACCCCCATCGGCGACGGCCCCGTGCTGCTGCCCGACAACCACTACCTGAGCTA
CCAGTCCGCCCTGAGCAAAGACCCCAACGAGAAGCGCGATCACATGGTCCTGCTGGAGTTCGTGACCGCC
GCCGGGATCACTCTCGGCATGGACGAGCTGTACAAGTAAAAGCTTGATCCGGCTGCTAACAAAGCCCGAA
AGGAAGCTGAGTTGGCTGCTGCCACCGCTGAGCAATAACTAGCATAACCCCTTGGGGCCTCTAAACGGGT
CTTGAGGGGTTTTTTGCTGAAAGGAGGAACTATATCCGGATCTGGCGTAATAGCGAAGAGGCCCGCACCG
ATCGCCCTTCCCAACAGTTGCGCAGCCTGAATGGCGAATGGG
[124 nt withheld, positions 2563-2686]
C
[56 nt withheld, positions 2688-2743]
AGCTTTACGGCACCTCGACCG
[64 nt withheld, positions 2765-2828]
CCTTTGACGTTGGAGTCCACGTTCTTT
[37 nt withheld, positions 2856-2892]
ACCCTATCGCGGTCTATTCTTTTGATTTATAAGGGATTTTGCCGATTTCGGCCTATTGGTTAAAAAATGA
GCTGATTTAACAAATATTTAACGCGAATTTTAACAAAATATTAACGTTTACAATTTCGCCTGATGCGGTA
TTTTCTCCTTACGCATCTGTGCGGTATTTCACACCGCATACAGGTGGCACTTTTCGGGGAAATGTGCGCG
GAACCCCTATTTGTTTATTTTTCTAAATACATTCAAATATGTATCCGCTCATGAGACAATAACCCTGATA
AATGCTTCAATAATATTGAAAAAGGAAGAGTATGAGTATTCAACATTTCCGTGTCGCCCTTATTCCCTTT
TTTGCGGCATTTTGCCTTCCTGTTTTTGCTCACCCAGAAACGCTGGTGAAAGTAAAAGATGCTGAAGATC
AGTTGGGTGCACGAGTGGGTTACATCGAACTGGATCTCAACAGCGGTAAGATCCTTGAGAGTTTTCGCCC
CGAAGAACGTTTTCCAATGATGAGCACTTTTAAAGTTCTGCTATGTGATACACTATTATCCCGTATTGAC
GCCGGGCAAGAGCAACTCGGTCGCCGCATACACTATTCTCAGAATGACTTGGTTGAGTACTCACCAGTCA
CAGAAAAGCATCTTACGGATGGCATGACAGTAAGAGAATTATGCAGTGCTGCCATAACCATGAGTGATAA
CACTGCGGCCAACTTACTTCTGACAACGATCGGAGGACCGAAGGAGCTAACCGCTTTTTTGCACAACATG
GGGGATCATGTAACTCGCCTTGATCGTTGGGAACCGGAGCTGAATGAAGCCATACCAAACGACGAGAGTG
ACACCACGATGCCTGTAGCAATGCCAACAACGTTGCGCAAACTATTAACTGGCGAACTACTTACTCTAGC
TTCCCGGCAACAATTAATAGACTGAATGGAGGCGGATAAAGTTGCAGGACCACTTCTGCGCTCGGCCCTT
CCGGCTGGCTGGTTTATTGCTGATAAATCTGGAGCCGGTGAGCGTGGGTCTCGCGGTATCATTGCAGCAC
TGGGGCCAGATGGTAAGCGCTCCCGTATCGTAGTTATCTACACGACGGGGAGTCAGGCAACTATGGATGA
ACGAAATAGACAGATCGCTGAGATAGGTGCCTCACTGATTAAGCATTGGTAACTGTCAGACCAAGTTTAC
TCATATATACTTTAGATTGATTTAAAACTTCATTTTTAATTTAAAAGGATCTAGGTGAAGATCCTTTTTG
ATAATCTCATGACCAAAATCCCTTAACGTGAGTTTTCGTTCCACTGAGCGTCAGACCCCGTAGAAAAGAT
CAAAGGATCTTCTTGAGATCCTTTTTTTCTGCGCGTAATCTGCTGCTTGCAAACAAAAAAACCACCGCTA
CCAGCGGTGGTTTGTTTGCCGGATCAAGAGCTACCAACTCTTTTTCCGAAGGTAACTGGCTTCAGCAGAG
CGCAGATACCAAATACTGTCCTTCTAGTGTAGCCGTAGTTAGGCCACCACTTCAAGAACTCTGTAGCACC
GCCTACATACCTCGCTCTGCTAATCCTGTTACCAGTGGCTGCTGCCAGTGGCGATAAGTCGTGTCTTACC
GGGTTGGACTCAAGACGATAGTTACCGGATAAGGCGCAGCGGTCGGGCTGAACGGGGGGTTCGTGCACAC
AGCCCAGCTTGGAGCGAACGACCTACACCGAACTGAGATACCTACAGCGTGAGCTATGAGAAAGCGCCAC
GCTTCCCGAAGGGAGAAAGGCGGACAGGTATCCGGTAAGCGGCAGGGTCGGAACAGGAGAGCGCACGAGG
GAGCTTCCAGGGGGAAACGCCTGGTATCTTTATAGTCCTGTCGGGTTTCGCCACCTCTGACTTGAGCGTC
GATTTTTGTGATGCTCGTCAGGGGGGCGGAGCCTATGGAAAAACGCCAGCAACGCGGCCTTTTTACGGTT
CCTGGGCTTTTGCTGGCCTTTTGCTCACATGTTCTTTCCTGCGTTATCCCCTGATTCTGTGGATAACCGT
ATTACCGCCTTTGAGTGAGCTGATACCGCTCGCCGCAGCCGAACGACCGAGCGCAGCGAGTCAGTGAGCG
AGGAAGCGGAAGAGCGCCCAATACGCAAACCGCCTCTCCCCGCGCGTTGGCCGATTCATTAATGCAG
